>Addgene plasmid #191044 | pEY40 | addgene full sequence | sequence record 376049 | Addgene NGS Result
TCACACAGGAAACAGCTATGACCATGATTACGCCAAGCTGTAAGTTTAAACATGATCTTACTAACTAACT
ATTCTCATTTAAATTTTCAGAGCTTAAAAATGGCTGAAATCACTCACAACGATGGATACGCTAACAACTT
GGAAATGAAATAAGCTTGCATGCCTGCAGGGTAAACCCACCCATTCGTTTCTGTTCAAAAATTCTCGCAT
ATTCAACAATAACAACTTCTTTGTTACCCTTCTAATGACCTATTTATTATAACAATAATAATGAATAAAT
ATGGGCGCTAGCTCAGCTCACGGCGAGTCAGGTTACCTCCGCCGAGTCTGGTACACAATTACATAATCTC
GATGTCGTCAGTGTCTATCCAACGTAGAGGTTGAATCTATTATATAATAACAATCTTGTATGCTGTTCGG
AAATTATTGCTCTCTGAAAAGTTGATTTAAGCCTTTTTGATTTGAAAACCCCAAAGAGTGACATTTGATA
TTCCACCTGCTGCTCTACACACTTCGCTCCTGTTGCTGTCGTCGGAGAGATGGCCGAGCGGTCCAAGGCG
CTGGTTTAAGGCACCAGTCCCTTCGGGGGCGTGGGTTCGAATCCCACTCTCTTCAGTTTCTTTTTGAACA
ATTTTATAAATTTTGTGCTCATCTCGTGCTCACTTCACCTCGATTACTAACATAATATACCTATTTCTGA
GCCCAACGTCCGCTGCTTTCGGGCGCACAAAAGATGTAATCCGAGATCTGCGATTTGTACATATTTCGGA
TACATTTTCAATCTCCATTTCCAACTCATCTTCTAATTCGGGACAATGAGCATCATCATGAGCATGTGTA
CACAAGGTAGTTCGGTCGCCCAGTTGCCGATTACATAGGCACCCGGTTGCCGAGTAGACGAGTTGTAAAA
ACAGGGCACCACGAGATATTGCCGATTTCCACATAAACTACTTATTAAAGTCTGGAGATTTAATTCATAT
GTCAAGAAAAATGTTCGTGAAAGCAACAATATATGTACTAGAAATCCCTAAGACGACGACTATCGCTGAC
GTTACATTGCTCCAAAAGAATGCAATGAATTGTGATTACACCATGAGAGTTTTCAAAACTTTAAACCTCA
AATTAATATTTCAACTTATTAACCTACTTCCTATTCTTTTCAATTCTTTATTTGTCTATCGTCTCTTTAT
TCCCAATGATCTCTCTTCTAAGAGCTTCTACCTTATCGGCTACTGTGTCCAATTACCCATCGACGCTCCT
CCCTCTTTTGCGCGAAACTGGGCGGAGCCTAAGATGAGATTCAGTAAAATAGGTTCTCATTTGGGAAATC
AACTTACCCTTTTTGGCTAGTTTACTTATTTTTTCTAATATTCGGAGTGAAACCCGGGATTGGCCAAAGG
ACCCAAAGGTATGTTTCGAATGATACTAACATAACATAGAACATTTTCAGGAGGACCCTTGGAGGGTACC
GGTTTTCCCAGTCACGACGCGTGGTACCGAGCTCAGAAAAAATGACCGCTCCAAAGAAGAAACGCAAAGT
ACCGAGCTCAGAAAAAATGACGGCACCTAAAAAGAAACGCAAAGTACCGGTCGCCGAGAAGACAGCCCCA
AAAAAGAAGCGTAAAGTTCCACGCGTCATGGGAGTAAGTTTAAACAGTTCGGTACTAACTAACCATACAT
ATTTAAATTTTCAGCGCGCTGTCTCCAAGGGAGAGGAGCTCATCAAGGAGAACATGCACACCAAGCTCTA
CATGGAGGGAACCGTCAACAACCACCACTTCAAGTGCACCCACGAAGGGGAGGGCAAGCCCTACGAGGGC
ACCCAGACCAACAGGATTAAGGTGGTGGAGGGAGGCCCCCTGCCGTTCGCATTCGACATCCTGGCCACCT
GCTTTATGTACGGGAGCAAGACCTTCATCAACCACACCCAAGGAATCCCAGACTTCTTCAAGCAATCCTT
CGTAAGTTTAAACATGATTTTACTAACTAACTAATCTGATTTAAATTTTCAGCCTGAGGGCTTCACATGG
GAGAGAGTCACCACATACGAAGACGGGGGCGTGCTTACCGTTACCCAGGACACCAGCCTCCAGGACGGCT
GCTTGATCTACAACGTCAAGCTCAGAGGGGTGAACTTCCCATCCAACGGCCCTGTGATGCAGAAGAAAAC
ACTCGGCTGGGAGGCCAGTACCGAGACCCTGTACCCCGCTGACGGCGGCCTGGAAGGCAGATGCGACATG
GCCCTGAAGCTCGTGGGCGGGGGCCACCTGCACTGCAACCTGAAGACCACATACAGATCCAAGAAACCCG
CTAAGAACCTCAAGATGCCAGGAGTAAGTTTAAACATATATATACTAACTAACCCTGATTATTTAAATTT
TCAGGTCTACTTTGTGGACCGCAGACTGGAAAGAATCAAGGAGGCCGACAATGAGACCTACGTCGAGCAG
CACGAGGTGGCTGTGGCCAGATACTGCGACCTCCCTAGCAAACTGGGGCACAAACTTAATGGCATGGACG
AGCTGTACAAGTAAGCGCCGGTCGCTACCATTACCAACTTGTCTGGTGTCAAAAATAATAGGGGCCGCTG
TCATCAGAGTAAGTTTAAACTGAGTTCTACTAACTAACGAGTAATATTTAAATTTTCAGCATCTCGCGCC
CGTGCCTCTGACTTCTAAGTCCAATTACTCTTCAACATCCCTACATGCTCTTTCTCCCTGTGCTCCCACC
CCCTATTTTTGTTATTATCAAAAAACTTCTCTTAATTTCTTTGTTTTTTAGCTTCTTTTAAGTCACCTCT
AACAATGAAATTGTGTAGATTCAAAAATAGAATTAATTCGTAATAAAAAGTCGAAAAAAATTGTGCTCCC
TCCCCCCATTAATAATAATTCTATCCCAAAATCTACACAATGTTCTGTGTACACTTCTTATGTTTTTTAC
TTCTGATAAATTTTTTTGAAACATCATAGAAAAAACCGCACACAAAATACCTTATCATATGTTACGTTTC
AGTTTATGACCGCAATTTTTATTTCTTCGCACGTCTGGGCCTCTCATGACGTCAAATCATGCTCATCGTG
AAAAAGTTTTGGAGTATTTTTGGAATTTTTCAATCAAGTGAAAGTTTATGAAATTAATTTTCCTGCTTTT
GCTTTTTGGGGTTTCCCCTATTGTTTGTCAAGATTTCGAGGACGGCGTTTTTCTTGCTAAAATCACAAGT
ATTGATGAGCACGATGCAAGAAAGATCGGAAGAAGGTTTGGGTTTGAGGCTCAGTGGAAGGTGAGTAGAA
GTTGATAATTTGAAAGTGGAGTAGTGTCTATGGGGTTTTTGCCTTAAATGACAGAATACATTCCCAATAT
ACCAAACATAACTGTTTCCTACTAGTCGGCCGTACGGGCCCTTTCGTCTCGCGCGTTTCGGTGATGACGG
TGAAAACCTCTGACACATGCAGCTCCCGGAGACGGTCACAGCTTGTCTGTAAGCGGATGCCGGGAGCAGA
CAAGCCCGTCAGGGCGCGTCAGCGGGTGTTGGCGGGTGTCGGGGCTGGCTTAACTATGCGGCATCAGAGC
AGATTGTACTGAGAGTGCACCATATGCGGTGTGAAATACCGCACAGATGCGTAAGGAGAAAATACCGCAT
CAGGCGGCCTTAAGGGCCTCGTGATACGCCTATTTTTATAGGTTAATGTCATGATAATAATGGTTTCTTA
GACGTCAGGTGGCACTTTTCGGGGAAATGTGCGCGGAACCCCTATTTGTTTATTTTTCTAAATACATTCA
AATATGTATCCGCTCATGAGACAATAACCCTGATAAATGCTTCAATAATATTGAAAAAGGAAGAGTATGA
GTATTCAACATTTCCGTGTCGCCCTTATTCCCTTTTTTGCGGCATTTTGCCTTCCTGTTTTTGCTCACCC
AGAAACGCTGGTGAAAGTAAAAGATGCTGAAGATCAGTTGGGTGCACGAGTGGGTTACATCGAACTGGAT
CTCAACAGCGGTAAGATCCTTGAGAGTTTTCGCCCCGAAGAACGTTTTCCAATGATGAGCACTTTTAAAG
TTCTGCTATGTGGCGCGGTATTATCCCGTATTGACGCCGGGCAAGAGCAACTCGGTCGCCGCATACACTA
TTCTCAGAATGACTTGGTTGAGTACTCACCAGTCACAGAAAAGCATCTTACGGATGGCATGACAGTAAGA
GAATTATGCAGTGCTGCCATAACCATGAGTGATAACACTGCGGCCAACTTACTTCTGACAACGATCGGAG
GACCGAAGGAGCTAACCGCTTTTTTGCACAACATGGGGGATCATGTAACTCGCCTTGATCGTTGGGAACC
GGAGCTGAATGAAGCCATACCAAACGACGAGCGTGACACCACGATGCCTGTAGCAATGGCAACAACGTTG
CGCAAACTATTAACTGGCGAACTACTTACTCTAGCTTCCCGGCAACAATTAATAGACTGGATGGAGGCGG
ATAAAGTTGCAGGACCACTTCTGCGCTCGGCCCTTCCGGCTGGCTGGTTTATTGCTGATAAATCTGGAGC
CGGTGAGCGTGGGTCTCGCGGTATCATTGCAGCACTGGGGCCAGATGGTAAGCCCTCCCGTATCGTAGTT
ATCTACACGACGGGGAGTCAGGCAACTATGGATGAACGAAATAGACAGATCGCTGAGATAGGTGCCTCAC
TGATTAAGCATTGGTAACTGTCAGACCAAGTTTACTCATATATACTTTAGATTGATTTAAAACTTCATTT
TTAATTTAAAAGGATCTAGGTGAAGATCCTTTTTGATAATCTCATGACCAAAATCCCTTAACGTGAGTTT
TCGTTCCACTGAGCGTCAGACCCCGTAGAAAAGATCAAAGGATCTTCTTGAGATCCTTTTTTTCTGCGCG
TAATCTGCTGCTTGCAAACAAAAAAACCACCGCTACCAGCGGTGGTTTGTTTGCCGGATCAAGAGCTACC
AACTCTTTTTCCGAAGGTAACTGGCTTCAGCAGAGCGCAGATACCAAATACTGTTCTTCTAGTGTAGCCG
TAGTTAGGCCACCACTTCAAGAACTCTGTAGCACCGCCTACATACCTCGCTCTGCTAATCCTGTTACCAG
TGGCTGCTGCCAGTGGCGATAAGTCGTGTCTTACCGGGTTGGACTCAAGACGATAGTTACCGGATAAGGC
GCAGCGGTCGGGCTGAACGGGGGGTTCGTGCACACAGCCCAGCTTGGAGCGAACGACCTACACCGAACTG
AGATACCTACAGCGTGAGCTATGAGAAAGCGCCACGCTTCCCGAAGGGAGAAAGGCGGACAGGTATCCGG
TAAGCGGCAGGGTCGGAACAGGAGAGCGCACGAGGGAGCTTCCAGGGGGAAACGCCTGGTATCTTTATAG
TCCTGTCGGGTTTCGCCACCTCTGACTTGAGCGTCGATTTTTGTGATGCTCGTCAGGGGGGCGGAGCCTA
TGGAAAAACGCCAGCAACGCGGCCTTTTTACGGTTCCTGGCCTTTTGCTGGCCTTTTGCTCACATGTTCT
TTCCTGCGTTATCCCCTGATTCTGTGGATAACCGTATTACCGCCTTTGAGTGAGCTGATACCGCTCGCCG
CAGCCGAACGACCGAGCGCAGCGAGTCAGTGAGCGATGAAGCGGAAGAGCGCCCAATACGCAAACCGCCT
CTCCCCGCGCGTTGGCCGATTCATTAATGCAGCTGGCACGACAGGTTTCCCGACTGGAAAGCGGGCAGTG
AGCGCAACGCAATTAATGTGAGTTAGCTCACTCATTAGGCACCCCAGGCTTTACACTTTATGCTTCCGGC
TCGTATGTTGTGTGGAATTGTGAGCGGATAACAATT
Features (pLannotate 1.2.2; 15 found; start..end, strand, type, name):
    152..170     -  misc_feature   MCS (fragment): pUC18/19 multiple cloning site
    533..614     +  ncRNA          tRNA: Accession: RF00005 - tRNA
   1471..1489    -  CDS            lacZα (fragment): LacZα fragment of β-galactosidase; lacZ fragment
   1644..1694    +  CDS            mEGFP (fragment): monomeric enhanced GFP, optimized with synthetic introns for expression in C. elegans
   1701..2531    +  CDS            mNeptune2.5: mNeptune2.5 is a basic (constitutively fluorescent) red fluorescent protein published in 2014, derived from Entacmaea quadricolor. It is reported to be a rapidly-maturing monomer with moderate acid sensitivity.
   3128..3280    +  CDS            aex-5 (fragment): AEX5_CAEEL - Also known as kpc-3 From Caenorhabditis elegans.
   3408..3443    +  CDS            rop (fragment): Rop protein, which maintains plasmids at low copy number; rop
   3545..3644    +  misc_feature   bom (fragment): basis of mobility region from pBR322
   3742..3846    +  promoter       AmpR promoter: bla
   3847..4707    +  CDS            AmpR: β-lactamase; bla; confers resistance to ampicillin, carbenicillin, and related antibiotics
   4878..5466    +  rep_origin     ori: high-copy-number ColE1/pMB1/pBR322/pUC origin of replication
   5649..5741    +  CDS            lacI (fragment): lac repressor; lacI; The lac repressor binds to the lac operator to inhibit transcription in E. coli. This inhibition can be relieved by adding lactose or isopropyl-β-D-thiogalactopyranoside (IPTG).
   5754..5775    +  protein_bind   CAP binding site: CAP binding activates transcription in the presence of cAMP. E. coli catabolite activator protein
   5790..5820    +  promoter       lac promoter: promoter for the E. coli lac operon
   5828..5844    +  protein_bind   lac operator: The lac repressor binds to the lac operator to inhibit transcription in E. coli. This inhibition can be relieved by adding lactose or isopropyl-β-D-thiogalactopyranoside (IPTG). lac repressor encoded by lacI
