[The description below was written by a language model from this plasmid's Addgene catalogue record and pLannotate feature annotations shown in this document.]
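Description:
pEY40 is a C. elegans expression plasmid built on the pPD95.62 worm vector backbone, made as one of the neural reporters associated with the NeuroPAL multicolor atlas for whole-brain neuron identification. It is propagated in E. coli using a high-copy ColE1/pUC-type origin and selected with ampicillin through the bla (AmpR) gene and its own promoter. The 5,846-nt sequence also carries typical cloning-vector remnants: fragments of the pUC multiple cloning site, lacZα, lacI, rop and bom, together with the lac promoter, operator and CAP binding site. None of these has a role in the worm.

The payload is a transcriptional reporter in which ceh-2 sequence from C. elegans, inserted by Gibson cloning, drives mNeptune2.5, a monomeric far-red fluorescent protein derived from Entacmaea quadricolor. The catalogue lists the insert simply as ceh-2. Since the stated purpose is a ceh-2 reporter and no ceh-2 coding sequence is annotated, the insert is most likely regulatory sequence lying in the largely unannotated region upstream of the fluorophore, although its boundaries are not marked. A tRNA hit falls within that region.

The record describes the mNeptune2.5 as nuclear, but no localization signal is annotated. The short stretch just upstream of the fluorophore, matched to a worm-optimized mEGFP fragment, may be leader sequence retained from the backbone. A downstream match to aex-5 may reflect genomic sequence carried along with the vector's 3' region, but the record does not identify the 3' UTR. The plasmid is used to label ceh-2-expressing neurons with a far-red nuclear signal, and the exact expression pattern is documented in the associated publication rather than in this record.
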