Addgene plasmid #191044: pEY40
Purpose: ceh-2 fluorescent neural reporter driving nuclear mNeptune2.5 expression (refer to NeuroPAL paper for expression)
Depositing lab: Oliver Hobert & Eviatar Yemini. Depositing organization: Columbia University. Publication: NeuroPAL: A Multicolor Atlas for Whole-Brain Neuronal Identification in C. elegans. Yemini E, Lin A, Nejatbakhsh A, Varol E, Sun R, Mena GE, Samuel ADT, Paninski L, Venkatachalam V, Hobert O. Cell. 2021 Jan 7;184(1):272-288.e11. doi: 10.1016/j.cell.2020.12.012. Epub 2020 Dec 29. PubMed 33378642.
Backbone
  Vector backbone: pPD95.62
  Vector type: Worm Expression
Growth in bacteria
  Bacterial resistance: Ampicillin, 100 μg/mL
  Growth temperature: 37°C
  Growth strain: DH5alpha
  Copy number: Unknown
Gene/Insert
  Gene/Insert name: ceh-2
  Species: C. elegans (nematode)
  Mutation: None
  Entrez Gene: ceh-2 (a.k.a. CELE_C27A12.5)
  Cloning method: Gibson Cloning
Terms and licenses: Academic/Nonprofit Terms; Industry Terms: Not Available to Industry
How to cite: pEY40 was a gift from Oliver Hobert & Eviatar Yemini (Addgene plasmid # 191044 ; http://n2t.net/addgene:191044 ; RRID:Addgene_191044)
